>Addgene plasmid #222209 | pACB110 | addgene full sequence | sequence record 437372 | Addgene NGS Result
CACCACCACCACCACCACTGAGATCCGGCTGCTAACAAAGCCCGAAAGGAAGCTGAGTTGGCTGCTGCCA
CCGCTGAGCAATAACTAGCATAACCCCTTGGGGCCTCTAAACGGGTCTTGAGGGGTTTTTTGCTGAAAGG
AGGAACTATATCCGGATTGGCGAATGGG
[124 nt withheld, positions 169-292]
C
[91 nt withheld, positions 294-384]
A
[49 nt withheld, positions 386-434]
CCTTTGACGTTGGAGTCCACGTTCTTT
[37 nt withheld, positions 462-498]
ACCCTATCTCGGTCTATTCTTTTGATTTATAAGGGATTTTGCCGATTTCGGCCTATTGGTTAAAAAATGA
GCTGATTTAACAAAAATTTAACGCGAATTTTAACAAAATATTAACGCTTACAATTTAGGTGGCACTTTTC
GGGGAAATGTGCGCGGAACCCCTATTTGTTTATTTTTCTAAATACATTCAAATATGTATCCGCTCATGAG
ACAATAACCCTGATAAATGCTTCAATAATATTGAAAAAGGAAGAGTATGAGTATTCAACATTTCCGTGTC
GCCCTTATTCCCTTTTTTGCGGCATTTTGCCTTCCTGTTTTTGCTCACCCAGAAACGCTGGTGAAAGTAA
AAGATGCTGAAGATCAGTTGGGTGCACGAGTGGGTTACATCGAACTGGATCTCAACAGCGGTAAGATCCT
TGAGAGTTTTCGCCCCGAAGAACGTTTTCCAATGATGAGCACTTTTAAAGTTCTGCTATGTGGCGCGGTA
TTATCCCGTATTGACGCCGGGCAAGAGCAACTCGGTCGCCGCATACACTATTCTCAGAATGACTTGGTTG
AGTACTCACCAGTCACAGAAAAGCATCTTACGGATGGCATGACAGTAAGAGAATTATGCAGTGCTGCCAT
AACCATGAGTGATAACACTGCGGCCAACTTACTTCTGACAACGATCGGAGGACCGAAGGAGCTAACCGCT
TTTTTGCACAACATGGGGGATCATGTAACTCGCCTTGATCGTTGGGAACCGGAGCTGAATGAAGCCATAC
CAAACGACGAGCGTGACACCACGATGCCTGCAGCAATGGCAACAACGTTGCGCAAACTATTAACTGGCGA
ACTACTTACTCTAGCTTCCCGGCAACAATTAATAGACTGGATGGAGGCGGATAAAGTTGCAGGACCACTT
CTGCGCTCGGCCCTTCCGGCTGGCTGGTTTATTGCTGATAAATCTGGAGCCGGTGAGCGTGGGTCTCGCG
GTATCATTGCAGCACTGGGGCCAGATGGTAAGCCCTCCCGTATCGTAGTTATCTACACGACGGGGAGTCA
GGCAACTATGGATGAACGAAATAGACAGATCGCTGAGATAGGTGCCTCACTGATTAAGCATTGGTAACTG
TCAGACCAAGTTTACTCATATATACTTTAGATTGATTTAAAACTTCATTTTTAATTTAAAAGGATCTAGG
TGAAGATCCTTTTTGATAATCTCATGACCAAAATCCCTTAACGTGAGTTTTCGTTCCACTGAGCGTCAGA
CCCCGTAGAAAAGATCAAAGGATCTTCTTGAGATCCTTTTTTTCTGCGCGTAATCTGCTGCTTGCAAACA
AAAAAACCACCGCTACCAGCGGTGGTTTGTTTGCCGGATCAAGAGCTACCAACTCTTTTTCCGAAGGTAA
CTGGCTTCAGCAGAGCGCAGATACCAAATACTGTCCTTCTAGTGTAGCCGTAGTTAGGCCACCACTTCAA
GAACTCTGTAGCACCGCCTACATACCTCGCTCTGCTAATCCTGTTACCAGTGGCTGCTGCCAGTGGCGAT
AAGTCGTGTCTTACCGGGTTGGACTCAAGACGATAGTTACCGGATAAGGCGCAGCGGTCGGGCTGAACGG
GGGGTTCGTGCACACAGCCCAGCTTGGAGCGAACGACCTACACCGAACTGAGATACCTACAGCGTGAGCT
ATGAGAAAGCGCCACGCTTCCCGAAGGGAGAAAGGCGGACAGGTATCCGGTAAGCGGCAGGGTCGGAACA
GGAGAGCGCACGAGGGAGCTTCCAGGGGGAAACGCCTGGTATCTTTATAGTCCTGTCGGGTTTCGCCACC
TCTGACTTGAGCGTCGATTTTTGTGATGCTCGTCAGGGGGGCGGAGCCTATGGAAAAACGCCAGCAACGC
GGCCTTTTTACGGTTCCTGGCCTTTTGCTGGCCTTTTGCTCACATGTTCTTTCCTGCGTTATCCCCTGAT
TCTGTGGATAACCGTATTACCGCCTTTGAGTGAGCTGATACCGCTCGCCGCAGCCGAACGACCGAGCGCA
GCGAGTCAGTGAGCGAGGAAGCGGAAGAGCGCCTGATGCGGTATTTTCTCCTTACGCATCTGTGCGGTAT
TTCACACCGCAATGGTGCACTCTCAGTACAATCTGCTCTGATGCCGCATAGTTAAGCCAGTATACACTCC
GCTATCGCTACGTGACTGGGTCATGGCTGCGCCCCGACACCCGCCAACACCCGCTGACGCGCCCTGACGG
GCTTGTCTGCTCCCGGCATCCGCTTACAGACAAGCTGTGACCGTCTCCGGGAGCTGCATGTGTCAGAGGT
TTTCACCGTCATCACCGAAACGCGCGAGGCAGCTGCGGTAAAGCTCATCAGCGTGGTCGTGAAGCGATTC
ACAGATGTCTGCCTGTTCATCCGCGTCCAGCTCGTTGAGTTTCTCCAGAAGCGTTAATGTCTGGCTTCTG
ATAAAGCGGGCCATGTTAAGGGCGGTTTTTTCCTGTTTGGTCACTGATGCCTCCGTGTAAGGGGGATTTC
TGTTCATGGGGGTAATGATACCGATGAAACGAGAGAGGATGCTCACGATACGGGTTACTGATGATGAACA
TGCCCGGTTACTGGAACGTTGTGAGGGTAAACAACTGGCGGTATGGATGCGGCGGGACCAGAGAAAAATC
ACTCAGGGTCAATGCCAGCGCTTCGTTAATACAGATGTAGGTGTTCCACAGGGTAGCCAGCAGCATCCTG
CGATGCAGATCCGGAACATAATGGTGCAGGGCGCTGACTTCCGCGTTTCCAGACTTTACGAAACACGGAA
ACCGAAGACCATTCATGTTGTTGCTCAGGTCGCAGACGTTTTGCAGCAGCAGTCGCTTCACGTTCGCTCG
CGTATCGGTGATTCATTCTGCTAACCAGTAAGGCAACCCCGCCAGCCTAGCCGGGTCCTCAACGACAGGA
GCACGATCATGCGCACCCGTGGGGCCGCCATGCCGGCGATAATGGCCTGCTTCTCGCCGAAACGTTTGGT
GGCGGGACCAGTGACGAAGGCTTGAGCGAGGGCGTGCAAGATTCCGAATACCGCAAGCGACAGGCCGATC
ATCGTCGCGCTCCAGCGAAAGCGGTCCTCGCCGAAAATGACCCAGAGCGCTGCCGGCACCTGTCCTACGA
GTTGCATGATAAAGAAGACAGTCATAAGTGCGGCGACGATAGTCATGCCCCGCGCCCACCGGAAGGAGCT
GACTGGGTTGAAGGCTCTCAAGGGCATCGGTCGAGATCCCGGTGCCTAATGAGTGAGCTAACTTACATTA
ATTGCGTTGCGCTCACTGCCCGCTTTCCAGTCGGGAAACCTGTCGTGCCAGCTGCATTAATGAATCGGCC
AACGCGCGGGGAGAGGCGGTTTGCGTATTGGGCGCCAGGGTGGTTTTTCTTTTCACCAGTGAGACGGGCA
ACAGCTGATTGCCCTTCACCGCCTGGCCCTGAGAGAGTTGCAGCAAGCGGTCCACGCTGGTTTGCCCCAG
CAGGCGAAAATCCTGTTTGATGGTGGTTAACGGCGGGATATAACATGAGCTGTCTTCGGTATCGTCGTAT
CCCACTACCGAGATATCCGCACCAACGCGCAGCCCGGACTCGGTAATGGCGCGCATTGCGCCCAGCGCCA
TCTGATCGTTGGCAACCAGCATCGCAGTGGGAACGATGCCCTCATTCAGCATTTGCATGGTTTGTTGAAA
ACCGGACATGGCACTCCAGTCGCCTTCCCGTTCCGCTATCGGCTGAATTTGATTGCGAGTGAGATATTTA
TGCCAGCCAGCCAGACGCAGACGCGCCGAGACAGAACTTAATGGGCCCGCTAACAGCGCGATTTGCTGGT
GACCCAATGCGACCAGATGCTCCACGCCCAGTCGCGTACCGTCTTCATGGGAGAAAATAATACTGTTGAT
GGGTGTCTGGTCAGAGACATCAAGAAATAACGCCGGAACATTAGTGCAGGCAGCTTCCACAGCAATGGCA
TCCTGGTCATCCAGCGGATAGTTAATGATCAGCCCACTGACGCGTTGCGCGAGAAGATTGTGCACCGCCG
CTTTACAGGCTTCGACGCCGCTTCGTTCTACCATCGACACCACCACGCTGGCACCCAGTTGATCGGCGCG
AGATTTAATCGCCGCGACAATTTGCGACGGCGCGTGCAGGGCCAGACTGGAGGTGGCAACGCCAATCAGC
AACGACTGTTTGCCCGCCAGTTGTTGTGCCACGCGGTTGGGAATGTAATTCAGCTCCGCCATCGCCGCTT
CCACTTTTTCCCGCGTTTTCGCAGAAACGTGGCTGGCCTGGTTCACCACGCGGGAAACGGTCTGATAAGA
GACACCGGCATACTCTGCGACATCGTATAACGTTACTGGTTTCACATTCACCACCCTGAATTGACTCTCT
TCCGGGCGCTATCATGCCATACCGCGAAAGGTTTTGCGCCATTCGATGGTGTCCGGGATCTCGACGCTCT
CCCTTATGCGACTCCTGCATTAGGAAGCAGCCCAGTAGTAGGTTGAGGCCGTTGAGCACCGCCGCCGCAA
GGAATGGTGCATGCAAGGAGATGGCGCCCAACAGTCCCCCGGCCACGGGGCCTGCCACCATACCCACGCC
GAAACAAGCGCTCATGAGCCCGAAGTGGCGAGCCCGATCTTCCCCATCGGTGATGTCGGCGATATAGGCG
CCAGCAACCGCACCTGTGGCGCCGGTGATGCCGGCCACGATGCGTCCGGCGTAGAGGATCGAGATCTCGA
TCCCGCGAAATTAATACGACTCACTATAGGGGAATTGTGAGCGGATAACAATTCCCCTCTAGAAATAATT
TTGTTTAACTTTAAGAAGGAGATATACATGAGCCTGGATAACATCTCCTGCCAGAAGAGCTTCGGCGGCT
GGCACAAGCGTTACCGGCATCATTCCAAGGTGCTGGGTTGCGATATGGTGTTCGCTGTGTACCTGCCGCC
GCAGGCCGAGCAGGGCGAAAAGCTGCCGGTGCTGTACTGGCTCAGCGGCCTCACCTGCACCGACGAGAAC
TTCATGCAGAAGGCCGGCGCCCAGCGTCTGGCCGCCGAGCTGGGGCTGATCATCGTCGCCCCCGATACCA
GCCCGCGTGGCGAGCAGGTGCCGGGCGATCCGGACGGCGCCTGGGACTTCGGCCTGGGCGCTGGCTTCTA
CCTCAACGCCACCCAGCAACCCTGGGCCCAGCACTACCGCATGCATGACTATGTGGTGGAGGAGTTGCCA
GCCCTGATCGAGGCACACTTCCCGGCGTCGGGCGAGCGCAGCATCAGCGGCCACTCCATGGGTGGGCATG
GCGCGCTGGTGTGCGCCTTGCGCAATCCGGGGCGCTACCGCTCGGTGTCGGCATTCTCGCCGATCAGCAA
TCCGATGGATTGTCCGTGGGGCGAGAAGGCCTTCAGCCGCTACCTGGGTGAAGACCGTGGGCGCTGGCGT
GAGTGGGATGCCAGCGTGCTGCTGGCCGAAACCCCGGCAGGCCAATGCCCGCCGTTGCTGGTGGATCAGG
GCGACCGTGACGACTTCCTCGAGAAGCAACTCAAGCCTGAAGCGCTGGAACAGGCGGCACGCAAAGGTGG
CCATGCAATGACCCTGCGTATGCAGCCAGACTATGACCATAGCTACTACTTCATTGCCAGCTTCATCGAG
GAGCACCTGCGCCATCATGCGGTGGCACTGGGGCGGGTT
Features (pLannotate 1.2.2; 19 found; start..end, strand, type, name):
      1..18      +  CDS            9xHis (fragment): 9xHis affinity tag
     28..77      +  CDS            SET1 (fragment): solubility-enhancement tag derived from T7 phage gene 10B
     85..132     +  terminator     T7 terminator: transcription terminator for bacteriophage T7 RNA polymerase
    169..597     +  rep_origin     f1 ori (sequence partly withheld): f1 bacteriophage origin of replication; arrow indicates direction of (+) strand synthesis
    650..754     +  promoter       AmpR promoter: bla
    755..1615    +  CDS            AmpR: β-lactamase; bla; confers resistance to ampicillin, carbenicillin, and related antibiotics
   1786..2374    +  rep_origin     ori: high-copy-number ColE1/pMB1/pBR322/pUC origin of replication
   2560..2699    -  misc_feature   bom: basis of mobility region from pBR322
   2801..2992    -  CDS            rop: Rop protein, which maintains plasmids at low copy number; rop
   3009..3389    +  CDS            YPB1_ECOLX: Protein predicted: Swiss-Prot protein existence level 4. From Escherichia coli.
   3461..3752    -  CDS            TcR (fragment): tetracycline efflux protein; tet; confers resistance to tetracycline
   3767..3788    -  protein_bind   CAP binding site: CAP binding activates transcription in the presence of cAMP. E. coli catabolite activator protein
   3801..4883    -  CDS            lacI: lac repressor; lacI; The lac repressor binds to the lac operator to inhibit transcription in E. coli. This inhibition can be relieved by adding lactose or isopropyl-β-D-thiogalactopyranoside (IPTG).
   4884..4961    -  promoter       lacI promoter: lacI
   4969..5248    -  CDS            TcR (fragment): tetracycline efflux protein; tet; confers resistance to tetracycline
   5270..5288    +  promoter       T7 promoter: promoter for bacteriophage T7 RNA polymerase
   5289..5313    +  protein_bind   lac operator: The lac repressor binds to the lac operator to inhibit transcription in E. coli. This inhibition can be relieved by adding lactose or isopropyl-β-D-thiogalactopyranoside (IPTG). lac repressor encoded by lacI
   5328..5350    +  RBS            RBS: efficient ribosome binding site from bacteriophage T7 gene 10 (Olins and Rangwala, 1989)
   5380..6189    +  CDS            yeiG: SFGH2_ECOLI - Experimental evidence at protein level: Swiss-Prot protein existence level 1. Serine hydrolase involved in the detoxification of formaldehyde. Hydrolyzes S-formylglutathione to glutathione and formate. Shows also esterase activity against alpha-naphthyl acetate, lactoylglutathione, palmitoyl-CoA and several pNP-esters of short chain fatty acids. From Escherichia coli (strain K12).
