[The description below was written by a language model from this plasmid's Addgene catalogue record and pLannotate feature annotations shown in this document.]
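Description:
pACB110 is a bacterial expression plasmid built on the Novagen pET-21b(+) backbone for recombinant production of a mutant S-formylglutathione hydrolase, FghA (PP_1617), from Pseudomonas putida KT2440. The insert of about 850 bp carries a Gly258-to-Asp substitution and was introduced by Gibson assembly, with part of the plasmid derived from commercially synthesized DNA. The whole plasmid is roughly 6.2 kb. It is maintained in E. coli through a ColE1/pBR322-type origin accompanied by the bom site and the rop gene, and is selected with ampicillin via the bla β-lactamase cassette. An f1 origin is also present, along with remnant tetracycline-resistance fragments typical of pBR322-derived backbones.

Expression follows the standard pET arrangement. A T7 promoter with an adjacent lac operator and the T7 gene 10 ribosome binding site sits upstream of the coding sequence, and a T7 terminator sits downstream. The plasmid-borne lacI gene supplies repressor, so transcription needs a host that provides T7 RNA polymerase and is induced with IPTG. The automated annotation labels the open reading frame as yeiG, the E. coli S-formylglutathione hydrolase. This reflects homology to the P. putida enzyme, not a different insert. Such enzymes hydrolyze S-formylglutathione to glutathione and formate during formaldehyde detoxification. The histidine stretch annotated at the start of the circular sequence record is the C-terminal 6xHis tag, which continues directly from the end of the gene and allows metal-affinity purification. The short "SET1" hit just before the terminator is probably a similarity match to backbone sequence, not a functional fusion partner.

The plasmid is intended for producing and purifying the G258D variant, and comes from work on the evolution and engineering of aromatic O-demethylation pathways in P. putida.
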