Addgene plasmid #222209: pACB110
Purpose: For recombinant expression of fghA (PP_1617 from Pseudomonas putida) with the G258D mutation and a C-terminal His tag
Depositing lab: Gregg Beckham. Depositing organization: National Laboratory of the Rockies (NLR). Publication: Evolution and engineering of pathways for aromatic O-demethylation in Pseudomonas putida KT2440. Bleem AC, Kuatsjah E, Johnsen J, Mohamed ET, Alexander WG, Kellermyer ZA, Carroll AL, Rossi R, Schlander IB, Peabody V GL, Guss AM, Feist AM, Beckham GT. Metab Eng. 2024 Jul;84:145-157. doi: 10.1016/j.ymben.2024.06.009. Epub 2024 Jun 25. PubMed 38936762.
Backbone
  Vector backbone: pET-21b(+)
  Backbone manufacturer: Novagen
  Backbone size w/o insert (bp): 5442
  Total vector size (bp): 6211
  Vector type: Bacterial Expression
Growth in bacteria
  Bacterial resistance: Ampicillin, 100 μg/mL
  Growth temperature: 37°C
  Growth strain: DH5alpha
  Copy number: Unknown
Gene/Insert
  Gene/Insert name: fghA (G258D) (alt name: PP_1617)
  Species: Pseudomonas putida KT2440
  Insert size (bp): 852
  Mutation: Changed Gly258 to Aspartate
  GenBank ID: AAN67238.1
  Promoter: T7
  Tag / fusion protein: 6x His (C terminal on insert)
  Cloning method: Gibson Cloning
  Sequencing primers: 5′ TAATACGACTCACTATAGGG
Resource information
  A portion of this plasmid was derived from a plasmid made by: Twist Biosciences
Terms and licenses: Academic/Nonprofit Terms; Industry Terms: Not Available to Industry
How to cite: pACB110 was a gift from Gregg Beckham (Addgene plasmid # 222209 ; http://n2t.net/addgene:222209 ; RRID:Addgene_222209)
